Addgene plasmid #165472: pCMV3Tag8li-hTXLNA-HA
Purpose: Human TXLNA mammalian expression vector with C-terminal HA tag.
Depositing lab: Martin Dorf. Depositing organization: Harvard Medical School. Publication: Mapping a dynamic innate immunity protein interaction network regulating type I interferon production. Li S, Wang L, Berman M, Kong YY, Dorf ME. Immunity. 2011 Sep 23;35(3):426-40. Epub 2011 Sep 8. 10.1016/j.immuni.2011.06.014 PubMed 21903422.
Backbone
  Vector backbone: pCMV-3Tag-8 modified MCS
  Backbone manufacturer: Stratagene /Agilent
  Backbone size w/o insert (bp): 5200
  Vector type: Mammalian Expression
  Selectable markers: Hygromycin
Growth in bacteria
  Bacterial resistance: Ampicillin, 100 μg/mL
  Growth temperature: 37°C
  Growth strain: DH5alpha
  Copy number: High Copy
Gene/Insert
  Gene/Insert name: taxilin alpha (alt names: TXLNA, IL14, TXLN; BC080578)
  Species: H. sapiens (human)
  Insert size (bp): 1638
  Entrez Gene: TXLNA (a.k.a. IL14, TXLN)
  Promoter: CMV
  Tag / fusion protein: HA (C terminal on insert)
  Cloning method: Restriction Enzyme; 5′ cloning site Unknown (unknown if destroyed); 3′ cloning site Unknown (unknown if destroyed)
  Sequencing primers: 5′ CMV, (T3); 3′ T7, BGH polyA reverse
Resource information
  A portion of this plasmid was derived from a plasmid made by: Open Biosystems clone: Human MGC Verified FL cDNA (IRAU) Clone Id: 6598234
Terms and licenses: Academic/Nonprofit Terms; Industry Terms: Not Available to Industry
Depositor comments: Backbone contains new multiple cloning site and expresses c-terminal HA epitope instead of FLAGs. Probably: Xhoi-Noti cloned: Xhoi-Kozak sequence-[TXLNA CDS 1638 bp, no stop]-Noti-a-Clai-HA epitope tag-ctt-STOP
How to cite: pCMV3Tag8li-hTXLNA-HA was a gift from Martin Dorf (Addgene plasmid # 165472 ; http://n2t.net/addgene:165472 ; RRID:Addgene_165472)
