[The description below was written by a language model from this plasmid's Addgene catalogue record and pLannotate feature annotations shown in this document.]
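Description:
pCMV3Tag8li-hTXLNA-HA is a mammalian expression plasmid for human taxilin alpha (TXLNA, also known as TXLN or IL14) carrying a C-terminal HA epitope tag. It is built on a derivative of the commercial pCMV-3Tag-8 backbone in which the multiple cloning site was replaced and an HA tag was introduced in place of the original FLAG tags. The sequenced plasmid is 6,857 nt. It is maintained in E. coli at high copy through a ColE1/pUC-type origin with ampicillin selection (AmpR under its own bla promoter), and it also carries an f1 origin. For selecting stably transfected mammalian cells, a hygromycin B phosphotransferase cassette is driven by a minimal HSV thymidine kinase promoter and terminated by the HSV TK polyadenylation signal. The short herpesvirus UL24 and gH matches in the annotation are most likely flanking HSV TK-region sequence rather than functional genes.

Expression of the payload is driven by the human CMV immediate-early enhancer and promoter and terminated by the bovine growth hormone polyadenylation signal. The 1,638 bp TXLNA coding sequence, derived from a verified full-length human cDNA clone, lacks its own stop codon. According to the depositor's tentative description, it was cloned with a Kozak sequence between XhoI and NotI sites and reads through into an HA epitope followed by a stop codon. The annotated 27 nt "3xHA fragment" is consistent with a single HA tag. The backbone's 3xFLAG sequence is still present downstream, but by that description it lies after the stop codon and should not be translated. T3 and T7 promoters flank the insert and serve as sequencing primer sites. The associated publication mapped protein interaction networks regulating type I interferon production, which suggests use for expressing and detecting HA-tagged TXLNA in mammalian cells.
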