Features (pLannotate 1.2.2; 19 found; start..end, strand, type, name):
     21..80      +  rep_origin     RSF ori (fragment): Plasmids containing the RSF 1030 origin of replication can be propagated in E. coli cells that contain additional plasmids with compatible origins.
    148..451     +  enhancer       CMV enhancer: human cytomegalovirus immediate early enhancer
    452..655     +  promoter       CMV promoter: human cytomegalovirus (CMV) immediate early promoter
    701..719     +  promoter       T3 promoter: promoter for bacteriophage T3 RNA polymerase
    742..2379    +  CDS            TXLNA: TXLNA_HUMAN - Also known as TXLN. Experimental evidence at protein level: Swiss-Prot protein existence level 1. May be involved in intracellular vesicle traffic and potentially in calcium-dependent exocytosis in neuroendocrine cells. From Homo sapiens (Human).
   2395..2421    +  CDS            3xHA (fragment): three tandem HA epitope tags
   2446..2517    +  CDS            3xFLAG: three tandem FLAG® epitope tags
   2571..2589    -  promoter       T7 promoter: promoter for bacteriophage T7 RNA polymerase
   2624..2831    +  polyA_signal   bGH poly(A) signal: bovine growth hormone polyadenylation signal
   2865..3293    -  rep_origin     f1 ori (sequence partly withheld): f1 bacteriophage origin of replication; arrow indicates direction of (+) strand synthesis
   3320..3424    +  promoter       AmpR promoter: bla
   3425..4282    +  CDS            AmpR: β-lactamase; bla; confers resistance to ampicillin, carbenicillin, and related antibiotics
   4297..4476    -  CDS            UL24 (fragment): UL24_EHV1 - Protein inferred from homology: Swiss-Prot protein existence level 3. From Equine herpesvirus 1 (strain HVS25A) (EHV-1) (Equine abortion virus).
   4459..4521    +  promoter       Mini-TK promoter: minimal herpes simplex virus (HSV) thymidine kinase promoter
   4564..5601    +  CDS            HygR: hygromycin B phosphotransferase confers resistance to hygromycin
   5643..5691    +  polyA_signal   HSV TK poly(A) signal: herpes simplex virus thymidine kinase polyadenylation signal (Cole and Stacy, 1985)
   5782..5798    -  polyA_signal   bGH poly(A) signal (fragment): bovine growth hormone polyadenylation signal
   5891..6157    +  CDS            gH (fragment): GH_HHV11 - Experimental evidence at protein level: Swiss-Prot protein existence level 1. The heterodimer glycoprotein H-glycoprotein L is required for the fusion of viral and plasma membranes leading to virus entry into the host cell. Following initial binding to host receptor, membrane fusion is mediated by the fusion machinery composed of gB and the heterodimer gH/gL. May also be involved in the fusion between the virion envelope and the outer nuclear membrane during virion morphogenesis. From Human herpesvirus 1 (strain 17) (HHV-1) (Human herpes simplex virus 1).
   6242..6830    +  rep_origin     ori: high-copy-number ColE1/pMB1/pBR322/pUC origin of replication
>Addgene plasmid #165472 | pCMV3Tag8li-hTXLNA-HA | addgene full sequence | sequence record 327829 | Addgene NGS Result
TTCCTGGCCTTTTGCTGGCCTTTTGCTCACATGTTCTTTCCTGCGTTATCCCCTGATTCTGTGGATAACC
GTATTACCGCCATGCATTAGTTATTAATAGTAATCAATTACGGGGTCATTAGTTCATAGCCCATATATGG
AGTTCCGCGTTACATAACTTACGGTAAATGGCCCGCCTGGCTGACCGCCCAACGACCCCCGCCCATTGAC
GTCAATAATGACGTATGTTCCCATAGTAACGCCAATAGGGACTTTCCATTGACGTCAATGGGTGGAGTAT
TTACGGTAAACTGCCCACTTGGCAGTACATCAAGTGTATCATATGCCAAGTACGCCCCCTATTGACGTCA
ATGACGGTAAATGGCCCGCCTGGCATTATGCCCAGTACATGACCTTATGGGACTTTCCTACTTGGCAGTA
CATCTACGTATTAGTCATCGCTATTACCATGGTGATGCGGTTTTGGCAGTACATCAATGGGCGTGGATAG
CGGTTTGACTCACGGGGATTTCCAAGTCTCCACCCCATTGACGTCAATGGGAGTTTGTTTTGGCACCAAA
ATCAACGGGACTTTCCAAAATGTCGTAACAACTCCGCCCCATTGACGCAAATGGGCGGTAGGCGTGTACG
GTGGGAGGTCTATATAAGCAGAGCTGGTTTAGTGAACCGTCAGATCCGCTAGCGATTACGCCAAGCTCGA
AATTAACCCTCACTAAAGGGAACAAAAGCTGGCTCGAGACCATGAAGAACCAAGACAAAAAGAACGGGGC
TGCCAAACAATCCAATCCAAAAAGCAGCCCAGGACAACCGGAAGCAGGACCCGAGGGAGCCCAGGAGCGG
CCCAGCCAGGCGGCTCCTGCAGTAGAAGCAGAAGGTCCCGGCAGCAGCCAGGCTCCTCGGAAGCCGGAGG
GGGCTCAAGCCAGAACGGCTCAGTCTGGGGCCCTTCGTGATGTCTCTGAGGAGCTGAGCCGCCAACTGGA
AGACATACTGAGCACATACTGTGTGGACAATAACCAGGGGGGCCCCGGCGAGGATGGGGCACAGGGTGAG
CCGGCTGAACCCGAAGATGCAGAGAAGTCCCGGACCTATGTGGCAAGGAATGGGGAGCCTGAACCAACTC
CAGTAGTCAATGGAGAGAAGGAACCCTCCAAGGGGGATCCAAACACAGAAGAGATCCGGCAGAGTGACGA
GGTCGGAGACCGAGACCATCGAAGGCCACAGGAGAAGAAAAAAGCCAAGGGTTTGGGGAAGGAGATCACG
TTGCTGATGCAGACATTGAATACTCTGAGTACCCCAGAGGAGAAGCTGGCTGCTCTGTGCAAGAAGTATG
CTGAACTGCTGGAGGAGCACCGGAATTCACAGAAGCAGATGAAGCTCCTACAGAAAAAGCAGAGCCAGCT
GGTGCAAGAGAAGGACCACCTGTGCGGTGAGCACAGCAAGGCCGTCCTGGCCCGCAGCAAGCTTGAGAGC
CTATGCCGTGAGCTGCAGCGGCACAACCGCTCCCTCAAGGAAGAAGGTGTGCAGCGGGCCCGGGAGGAGG
AGGAGAAGCGCAAGGAGGTGACCTCGCACTTCCAGGTGACACTGAATGACATTCAGCTGCAGATGGAACA
GCACAATGAGCGCAACTCCAAGCTGCGCCAAGAGAACATGGAGCTGGCTGAGAGGCTCAAGAAGCTGATT
GAGCAGTATGAGCTGCGCGAGGAGCATATCGACAAAGTCTTCAAACACAAGGACCTACAACAGCAGCTGG
TGGATGCCAAGCTCCAGCAGGCCCAGGAGATGCTAAAGGAGGCAGAAGAGCGGCACCAGCGGGAGAAGGA
TTTTCTCCTGAAAGAGGCAGTAGAGTCCCAGAGGATGTGTGAGCTGATGAAGCAGCAAGAGACCCACCTG
AAGCAACAGCTTGCCCTATACACAGAGAAGTTTGAGGAGTTCCAGAACACACTTTCCAAAAGCAGCGAGG
TATTCACCACATTCAAGCAGGAGATGGAAAAGATGACTAAGAAGATCAAGAAGCTGGAGAAAGAAACCAC
CATGTACCGGTCCCGGTGGGAGAGCAGCAACAAGGCCCTGCTTGAGATGGCTGAGGAGAAAACAGTCCGG
GATAAAGAACTGGAGGGCCTGCAGGTAAAAATCCAACGGCTGGAGAAGCTGTGCCGGGCACTGCAGACAG
AGCGCAATGACCTGAACAAGAGGGTACAGGACCTGAGTGCTGGTGGCCAGGGCTCCCTCACTGACAGTGG
CCCTGAGAGGAGGCCAGAGGGGCCTGGGGCTCAAGCACCCAGCTCCCCCAGGGTCACAGAAGCGCCTTGC
TACCCAGGAGCACCGAGCACAGAAGCATCAGGCCAGACTGGGCCTCAAGAGCCCACCTCCGCCAGGGCCG
CGGCCGCAATCGATTACCCATACGATGTTCCAGATTACGCTCTTTAGGAATTCTTCGATGTCGAGGATTA
CAAGGATGACGACGATAAGGACTATAAGGACGATGATGACAAGGACTACAAAGATGATGACGATAAATAG
GGCCCGGTACCTTAATTAATTAAGGTACCAGGTAAGTGTACCCAATTCGCCCTATAGTGAGTCGTATTAC
AATTCACTCGATCGGCTCGCTGATCAGCCTCGACTGTGCCTTCTAGTTGCCAGCCATCTGTTGTTTGCCC
CTCCCCCGTGCCTTCCTTGACCCTGGAAGGTGCCACTCCCACTGTCCTTTCCTAATAAAATGAGGAAATT
GCATCGCATTGTCTGAGTAGGTGTCATTCTATTCTGGGGGGTGGGGTGGGGCAGGACAGCAAGGGGGAGG
ATTGGGAAGACAATAGCAGGCATGCTGGGGAACGCGTAAATTGTAAGCGTTAATATTTTGTTAAAATTCG
CGTTAAATTTTTGTTAAATCAGCTCATTTTTTAACCAATAGGCCGAAATCGGCAAAATCCCTTATAAATC
AAAAGAATAGACCGAGATAGGGT
[37 nt withheld, positions 2964-3000]
AAAGAACGTGGACTCCAACGTCAAAGG
[49 nt withheld, positions 3028-3076]
T
[91 nt withheld, positions 3078-3168]
G
[124 nt withheld, positions 3170-3293]
CAGGTGGCACTTTTCGGGGAAATGTGCGCGGAACCCCTATTTGTTTATTTTTCTAAATACATTCAAATAT
GTATCCGCTCATGAGACAATAACCCTGATAAATGCTTCAATAATATTGAAAAAGGAAGAGTATGAGTATT
CAACATTTCCGTGTCGCCCTTATTCCCTTTTTTGCGGCATTTTGCCTTCCTGTTTTTGCTCACCCAGAAA
CGCTGGTGAAAGTAAAAGATGCTGAAGATCAGTTGGGTGCACGAGTGGGTTACATCGAACTGGATCTCAA
CAGCGGTAAGATCCTTGAGAGTTTTCGCCCCGAAGAACGTTTTCCAATGATGAGCACTTTTAAAGTTCTG
CTATGTGGCGCGGTATTATCCCGTATTGACGCCGGGCAAGAGCAACTCGGTCGCCGCATACACTATTCTC
AGAATGACTTGGTTGAGTACTCACCAGTCACAGAAAAGCATCTTACGGATGGCATGACAGTAAGAGAATT
ATGCAGTGCTGCCATAACCATGAGTGATAACACTGCGGCCAACTTACTTCTGACAACGATCGGAGGACCG
AAGGAGCTAACCGCTTTTTTGCACAACATGGGGGATCATGTAACTCGCCTTGATCGTTGGGAACCGGAGC
TGAATGAAGCCATACCAAACGACGAGCGTGACACCACGATGCCTGTAGCAATGGCAACAACGTTGCGCAA
ACTATTAACTGGCGAACTACTTACTCTAGCTTCCCGGCAACAATTAATAGACTGGATGGAGGCGGATAAA
GTTGCAGGACCACTTCTGCGCTCGGCCCTTCCGGCTGGCTGGTTTATTGCTGATAAATCTGGAGCCGGTG
AGCGTGGGTCTCGCGGTATCATTGCAGCACTGGGGCCAGATGGTAAGCCCTCCCGTATCGTAGTTATCTA
CACGACGGGGAGTCAGGCAACTATGGATGAACGAAATAGACAGATCGCTGAGATAGGTGCCTCACTGATT
AAGCATTGGCCTCAGGATTAGTGCTTCATCCCCGTGGCCCGTTGCTCGCGTTTGCTGGCGGTGTCCCCGG
AAGAAATATATTTGCATGTCTTTAGTTCTATGATGACACAAACCCCGCCCAGCGTCTTGTCATTGGCGAA
TTCGAACACGCAGATGCAGTCGGGGCGGCGCGGTCCGAGGTCCACTTCGCATATTAAGGTGACGCGTGTG
GCCTCGAACACCGAGCGACCCTGCAGCGACCCGCTTAACAGCGTCAACAGCGTGCCGCAGATCCCGGGGG
GCAATGAGATATGAAAAAGCCTGAACTCACCGCGACGTCTGTCGAGAAGTTTCTGATCGAAAAGTTCGAC
AGCGTCTCCGACCTGATGCAGCTCTCGGAGGGCGAAGAATCTCGTGCTTTCAGCTTCGATGTAGGAGGGC
GTGGATATGTCCTGCGGGTAAATAGCTGCGCCGATGGTTTCTACAAAGATCGTTATGTTTATCGGCACTT
TGCATCGGCCGCGCTCCCGATTCCGGAAGTGCTTGACATTGGGGAATTCAGCGAGAGCCTGACCTATTGC
ATCTCCCGCCGTGCACAGGGTGTCACGTTGCAAGACCTGCCTGAAACCGAACTGCCCGCTGTTCTGCAGC
CGGTCGCGGAGGCCATGGATGCGATCGCTGCGGCCGATCTTAGCCAGACGAGCGGGTTCGGCCCATTCGG
ACCGCAAGGAATCGGTCAATACACTACATGGCGTGATTTCATATGCGCGATTGCTGATCCCCATGTGTAT
CACTGGCAAACTGTGATGGACGACACCGTCAGTGCGTCCGTCGCGCAGGCTCTCGATGAGCTGATGCTTT
GGGCCGAGGACTGCCCCGAAGTCCGGCACCTCGTGCACGCGGATTTCGGCTCCAACAATGTCCTGACGGA
CAATGGCCGCATAACAGCGGTCATTGACTGGAGCGAGGCGATGTTCGGGGATTCCCAATACGAGGTCGCC
AACATCTTCTTCTGGAGGCCGTGGTTGGCTTGTATGGAGCAGCAGACGCGCTACTTCGAGCGGAGGCATC
CGGAGCTTGCAGGATCGCCGCGGCTCCGGGCGTATATGCTCCGCATTGGTCTTGACCAACTCTATCAGAG
CTTGGTTGACGGCAATTTCGATGATGCAGCTTGGGCGCAGGGTCGATGCGACGCAATCGTCCGATCCGGA
GCCGGGACTGTCGGGCGTACACAAATCGCCCGCAGAAGCGCGGCCGTCTGGACCGATGGCTGTGTAGAAG
TACTCGCCGATAGTGGAAACCGACGCCCCAGCACTCGTCCGGATCGGGAGATGGGGGAGGCTAACTGAAA
CACGGAAGGAGACAATACCGGAAGGAACCCGCGCTATGACGGCAATAAAAAGACAGAATAAAACGCACGG
GTGTTGGGTCGTTTGTTCATAAACGCGGGGTTCGGTCCCAGGGCTGGCACTCTGTCGATACCCCACCGAG
ACCCCATTGGGGCCAATACGCCCGCGTTTCTTCCTTTTCCCCACCCCACCCCCCAAGTTCGGGTGAAGGC
CCAGGGCTCGCAGCCAACGTCGGGGCGGCAGGCCCTGCCATAGCCACTGGCCCCGTGGGTTAGGGACGGG
GTCCCCCATGGGGAATGGTTTATGGTTCGTGGGGGTTATTATTTTGGGCGTTGCGTGGGGTCAGGTCCAC
GACTGGACTGAGCAGACAGACCCATGGTTTTTGGATGGCCTGGGCATGGACCGCATGTACTGGCGCGACA
CGAACACCGGGCGTCTGTGGCTGCCAAACACCCCCGACCCCCAAAAACCACCGCGCGGATTTCTGGCGCC
GCCGGACGAACTAAACCTGACTACGACATCTCTGCCCCTTCTTCGCTGGTACGAGGAGCGCTTTGCCTCA
GGTCATGACCAAAATCCCTTAACGTGAGTTTTCGTTCCACTGAGCGTCAGACCCCGTAGAAAAGATCAAA
GGATCTTCTTGAGATCCTTTTTTTCTGCGCGTAATCTGCTGCTTGCAAACAAAAAAACCACCGCTACCAG
CGGTGGTTTGTTTGCCGGATCAAGAGCTACCAACTCTTTTTCCGAAGGTAACTGGCTTCAGCAGAGCGCA
GATACCAAATACTGTTCTTCTAGTGTAGCCGTAGTTAGGCCACCACTTCAAGAACTCTGTAGCACCGCCT
ACATACCTCGCTCTGCTAATCCTGTTACCAGTGGCTGCTGCCAGTGGCGATAAGTCGTGTCTTACCGGGT
TGGACTCAAGACGATAGTTACCGGATAAGGCGCAGCGGTCGGGCTGAACGGGGGGTTCGTGCACACAGCC
CAGCTTGGAGCGAACGACCTACACCGAACTGAGATACCTACAGCGTGAGCTATGAGAAAGCGCCACGCTT
CCCGAAGGGAGAAAGGCGGACAGGTATCCGGTAAGCGGCAGGGTCGGAACAGGAGAGCGCACGAGGGAGC
TTCCAGGGGGAAACGCCTGGTATCTTTATAGTCCTGTCGGGTTTCGCCACCTCTGACTTGAGCGTCGATT
TTTGTGATGCTCGTCAGGGGGGCGGAGCCTATGGAAAAACGCCAGCAACGCGGCCTTTTTACGG
